>Addgene plasmid #17237 | pMKO shRNA Bad | addgene partial sequence | sequence record 22985 | 17237 with pLXSN5'
CCTCACTCCTTCTCTAGGCGCCGGAATTGAAGATCTGTCGACAAGGTCGGGCAGGAAGAGGGCCTATTTC
CCATGATTCCTTCATATTTGCATATACGATACAAGGCTGTTAGAGAGATAATTAGAATTAATTTGACTGT
AAACACAAAGATATTAGTACAAAATACGTGACGTAGAAAGTAATAATTTCTTGGGTAGTTTGCAGTTTTA
AAATTATGTTTTAAAATGGACTATCATATGCTTACCGTAACTTGAAAGTATTTCGATTTCTTGGCTTTAT
ATATCTTGTGGAAAGGACGAAACACCGGAGAGGATCCGT
