[The description below was written by a language model from this plasmid's Addgene catalogue record.]
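Description:
pMKO shRNA Bad is a retroviral RNA-interference plasmid built on the pMKO.1 backbone (about 6.7 kb without insert) and designed to knock down human BAD (also known as BBC2 or BCL2L8), a pro-apoptotic BH3-only member of the BCL-2 family. The payload is a short hairpin cassette of roughly 60 bp, cloned by restriction digestion between the AgeI and EcoRI sites of the backbone; both sites were destroyed in the process, so they cannot be used to excise the insert or diagnose its presence. The record does not give the hairpin target sequence, noting only that it is in the supplementary material of the associated publication. It also does not name the promoter driving the shRNA or list the individual viral elements, and no feature table is available to confirm them.

In bacteria the plasmid is maintained under ampicillin selection; its copy number is listed as unknown and the origin of replication is not stated. As a retroviral vector, it is intended to be packaged into viral particles that integrate the shRNA cassette into the genome of target mammalian cells, allowing stable rather than transient silencing. Transduced cells are selected with puromycin. The associated study concerned BH3-only factors in mammary epithelial anoikis and morphogenesis, which suggests the construct was used to deplete BAD in human mammary epithelial cells and assess its contribution to detachment-induced cell death, alongside related family members such as Bmf.
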