Addgene plasmid #17237: pMKO shRNA Bad
Depositing lab: Joan Brugge. Depositing organization: Harvard Medical School. Publication: Functional role and oncogene-regulated expression of the BH3-only factor Bmf in mammary epithelial anoikis and morphogenesis. Schmelzle T, Mailleux AA, Overholtzer M, Carroll JS, Solimini NL, Lightcap ES, Veiby OP, Brugge JS. Proc Natl Acad Sci U S A. 2007 Mar 6. 104(10):3787-92. 10.1073/pnas.0700115104 PubMed 17360431.
Backbone
  Vector backbone: pMKO.1
  Backbone manufacturer: Available at Addgene (#8452)
  Backbone size w/o insert (bp): 6700
  Vector type: Mammalian Expression, Retroviral, RNAi
  Selectable markers: Puromycin
Growth in bacteria
  Bacterial resistance: Ampicillin, 100 μg/mL
  Growth temperature: 37°C
  Growth strain: DH5alpha
  Copy number: Unknown
Gene/Insert
  Gene/Insert name: Bad shRNA (alt name: Bad)
  Species: H. sapiens (human)
  Insert size (bp): 60
  Entrez Gene: BAD (a.k.a. BBC2, BCL2L8)
  Cloning method: Restriction Enzyme; 5′ cloning site AgeI (destroyed during cloning); 3′ cloning site EcoRI (destroyed during cloning)
  Sequencing primers: 5′ pLXSN 5'
Terms and licenses: Academic/Nonprofit Terms; Industry Terms: Not Available to Industry
Depositor comments: see article supplementary materials for shRNA seequence
How to cite: pMKO shRNA Bad was a gift from Joan Brugge (Addgene plasmid # 17237 ; http://n2t.net/addgene:17237 ; RRID:Addgene_17237)
